>Addgene plasmid #64873 | pBluescript II SK--POLQ | depositor full sequence | sequence record 111590 | pBluescript II SK--POLQ sequence 10726 bps
CTG
[124 nt withheld, positions 4-127]
C
[91 nt withheld, positions 129-219]
A
[49 nt withheld, positions 221-269]
CCTTTGACGTTGGAGTCCACGTTCTTT
[37 nt withheld, positions 297-333]
ACCCTATCTCGGTCTATTCTTTTGATTTATAAGGGATTTTGCCGATTTCGGCCTATTGGTTAAAAAATGA
GCTGATTTAACAAAAATTTAACGCGAATTTTAACAAAATATTAACGCTTACAATTTCCATTCGCCATTCA
GGCTGCGCAACTGTTGGGAAGGGCGATCGGTGCGGGCCTCTTCGCTATTACGCCAGCTGGCGAAAGGGGG
ATGTGCTGCAAGGCGATTAAGTTGGGTAACGCCAGGGTTTTCCCAGTCACGACGTTGTAAAACGACGGCC
AGTGAGCGCGCGTAATACGACTCACTATAGGGCGAATTGGGTACCGGGCCCCCCCTCGAGGTCGACGGTA
TCGATAAGCTTGATATCGAATTCCTGCAGCCCGGGGGATCCTAGCACCATGAATCTTCTGCGTCGGAGTG
GGAAACGGCGGCGTTCAGAATCAGGCTCAGATTCGTTCTCGGGAAGCGGCGGTGACAGCAGTGCCAGCCC
CCAGTTCCTCTCCGGGTCCGTGCTGAGCCCGCCGCCCGGCCTTGGTCGCTGCCTGAAGGCCGCAGCTGCA
GGAGAATGCAAGCCTACAGTTCCTGACTACGAAATAGACAAGCTACTATTGGCAAACTGGGGACTTCCTA
AAGCAGTTCTGGAAAAATACCACAGTTTTGGTGTAAAAAAGATGTTTGAATGGCAGGCAGAGTGCCTTTT
GCTTGGACAAGTCCTGGAAGGAAAGAATTTAGTTTATTCAGCTCCTACAAGTGCTGGGAAGACTCTTGTG
GCAGAATTACTTATTTTGAAGCGGGTTTTGGAAATGCGGAAGAAAGCTTTGTTTATTCTTCCCTTTGTTT
CTGTGGCTAAAGAGAAGAAATACTACCTCCAGAGTCTGTTTCAGGAAGTAGGAATAAAAGTAGACGGTTA
TATGGGCAGCACCTCTCCATCAAGGCATTTCTCTTCATTGGATATTGCAGTCTGCACAATTGAGAGAGCC
AATGGTCTGATCAATCGCCTCATAGAGGAAAATAAGATGGATCTGTTAGGAATGGTGGTTGTGGATGAAT
TACATATGCTGGGAGACTCTCACCGAGGGTATCTGCTGGAACTTTTGCTGACCAAGATTTGCTATATTAC
TCGGAAATCAGCATCTTGTCAGGCAGATCTAGCCAGTTCTCTGTCTAATGCTGTGCAAATCGTTGGCATG
AGTGCTACCCTTCCTAATTTGGAGCTTGTGGCTTCCTGGTTGAATGCTGAACTCTACCATACCGACTTTC
GCCCTGTACCGCTTTTGGAGTCAGTAAAAGTTGGAAATTCCATATATGACTCTTCAATGAAACTTGTGAG
GGAATTTGAGCCCATGCTTCAAGTGAAGGGAGATGAGGACCATGTTGTTAGCTTATGTTATGAGACGATT
TGTGATAACCATTCAGTATTACTTTTTTGTCCATCAAAGAAATGGTGTGAGAAGCTGGCAGATATCATTG
CTCGAGAGTTTTATAATCTACATCATCAAGCTGAGGGTTTGGTGAAACCCTCTGAATGCCCACCAGTAAT
TCTGGAACAAAAAGAACTCCTGGAAGTGATGGATCAGTTAAGACGTTTGCCTTCAGGACTGGACTCTGTA
TTACAGAAAACTGTACCATGGGGAGTAGCATTTCATCATGCAGGTCTTACTTTTGAGGAGAGGGATATCA
TTGAAGGAGCCTTTCGTCAAGGTCTCATTCGGGTCTTGGCGGCAACTTCTACTCTTTCTTCTGGGGTGAA
TTTACCTGCACGTCGTGTGATTATTCGAACCCCTATTTTTGGTGGTCGACCTCTAGATATTCTTACTTAT
AAGCAGATGGTTGGTCGTGCTGGCAGGAAAGGAGTGGACACAGTAGGCGAGAGTATCTTAATTTGTAAGA
ACTCTGAGAAATCAAAAGGCATAGCTCTCCTTCAGGGTTCTCTAAAGCCTGTTCGCAGCTGTCTGCAAAG
ACGAGAAGGAGAAGAAGTAACTGGCAGCATGATACGAGCTATTCTGGAGATAATAGTTGGTGGAGTGGCA
AGTACATCACAAGATATGCATACTTATGCTGCCTGCACATTTTTGGCTGCAAGTATGAAAGAAGGGAAGC
AAGGAATTCAGAGAAATCAAGAGTCTGTTCAGCTTGGAGCGATTGAGGCCTGTGTGATGTGGCTACTAGA
AAATGAATTCATCCAGAGTACAGAAGCCAGTGATGGAACAGAAGGAAAGGTGTATCATCCAACACATCTT
GGTTCGGCCACTCTTTCTTCTTCACTTTCTCCAGCTGATACTTTAGATATTTTTGCTGACCTGCAAAGAG
CAATGAAGGGCTTTGTTTTAGAGAATGATCTTCATATTCTCTATCTGGTTACACCTATGTTTGAGGATTG
GACTACTATTGATTGGTATCGATTTTTCTGTTTATGGGAGAAGTTGCCAACTTCAATGAAAAGGGTGGCA
GAGCTAGTGGGAGTTGAAGAGGGGTTCTTGGCCCGTTGTGTGAAAGGAAAAGTAGTAGCCAGAACTGAGA
GACAGCATCGACAAATGGCCATCCATAAAAGGTTTTTCACCAGTCTTGTGCTATTAGATTTAATCAGTGA
AGTTCCCTTAAGGGAAATAAATCAGAAATATGGATGCAATCGTGGGCAGATTCAATCTTTGCAACAGTCA
GCTGCTGTTTATGCAGGGATGATTACAGTATTTTCCAACCGTCTGGGCTGGCACAACATGGAACTACTAC
TTTCCCAATTTCAGAAGCGTCTTACGTTTGGCATCCAGAGGGAGCTGTGTGACCTGGTTCGGGTATCCTT
ACTAAATGCTCAGAGAGCCAGGGTTCTCTATGCTTCTGGCTTTCATACTGTGGCAGACCTTGCTAGAGCA
AATATTGTGGAGGTGGAGGTGATTCTGAAAAATGCTGTGCCTTTCAAAAGTGCCCGGAAGGCAGTGGATG
AGGAAGAGGAAGCAGTTGAAGAACGTCGCAATATGCGAACTATCTGGGTGACTGGCAGAAAAGGTTTAAC
TGAAAGGGAAGCAGCAGCCCTTATAGTGGAAGAAGCCAGAATGATTCTGCAGCAGGACTTAGTTGAAATG
GGAGTGCAATGGAATCCATGTGCCCTGTTACATTCTAGTACATGCTCATTGACTCATAGTGAGTCCGAAG
TAAAGGAACACACATTTATATCCCAAACTAAGAGTTCTTATAAAAAATTAACATCAAAGAACAAAAGTAA
CACAATATTTAGTGATTCTTATATTAAGCATTCACCAAATATAGTGCAAGACTTAAATAAAAGTAGAGAG
CATACAAGTTCCTTTAATTGTAATTTCCAGAATGGGAATCAAGAACATCAGAGATGTTCCATTTTCAGAG
CAAGAAAACGGGCCTCTTTAGATATAAATAAAGAGAAGCCAGGAGCCTCTCAGAATGAGGGGAAAACAAG
TGATAAGAAAGTTGTTCAGACTTTTTCACAGAAAACAAAAAAGGCACCTTTGAATTTCAATTCAGAAAAG
ATGAGCAGAAGTTTTCGATCTTGGAAACGTAGAAAGCATCTAAAGCGATCTAGGGACAGCAGCCCCCTGA
AAGACTCTGGAGCGTGTAGAATCCATTTACAAGGACAGACTCTGTCTAATCCTAGTCTTTGTGAAGACCC
GTTTACCTTAGATGAGAAGAAAACGGAATTTAGAAATTCAGGGCCATTTGCTAAAAATGTATCTTTGAGT
GGTAAGGAAAAAGATAATAAAACATCATTCCCATTACAAATAAAGCAAAATTGTTCATGGAACATAACAC
TAACTAATGATAATTTTGTGGAGCATATTGTCACAGGATCTCAGAGTAAAAATGTGACTTGTCAGGCCAC
TAGTGTGGTTAGTGAAAAGGGCAGAGGAGTAGCTGTTGAGGCAGAAAAAATAAATGAAGTGCTGATACAA
AATGGTTCAAAAAACCAGAATGTTTATATGAAACACCATGACATCCATCCAATTAACCAGTACCTGCGAA
AGCAATCTCATGAACAGACAAGCACTATTACCAAACAGAAAAATATAATAGAGAGACAAATGCCCTGTGA
AGCAGTCAGTAGTTACATAAATAGAGACTCAAATGTTACTATCAATTGTGAAAGGATAAAGCTTAATACA
GAGGAAAATAAACCAAGTCATTTTCAGGCATTAGGAGATGATATAAGCAGAACTGTGATACCCAGTGAAG
TACTTCCATCAGCTGGAGCATTTAGCAAATCAGAAGGCCAGCATGAGAATTTTCTAAATATTTCTAGACT
ACAAGAAAAAACAGGTACTTATACAACAAACAAAACTAAAAATAATCATGTTTCTGACTTAGGTTTAGTC
CTCTGTGATTTTGAAGATAGTTTCTATCTGGATACTCAGTCAGAGAAAATAATACAACAGATGGCAACTG
AAAATGCCAAACTAGGAGCAAAGGACACCAACCTGGCAGCAGGGATAATGCAGAAGAGCTTAGTCCAACA
GAACTCAATGAACTCTTTTCAGAAGGAGTGTCACATTCCTTTTCCTGCTGAACAGCACCCTCTAGGAGCG
ACTAAGATAGATCATTTGGACCTTAAGACTGTAGGTACTATGAAACAAAGCAGTGATTCACATGGGGTTG
ATATCCTGACTCCAGAAAGCCCGATTTTCCATTCTCCAATACTATTGGAGGAAAATGGTCTTTTTTTAAA
AAAGAATGAAGTTTCTGTTACTGATTCACAATTAAATAGTTTTCTTCAAGGTTATCAAACACAAGAAACT
GTGAAACCAGTTATACTTCTGATTCCTCAAAAGAGAACTCCCACTGGTGTAGAAGGAGAATGTCTTCCAG
TTCCTGAAACAAGTTTGAATATGAGTGATAGTTTACTATTTGATAGCTTCAGTGATGACTATCTAGTAAA
AGAACAATTACCTGATATGCAAATGAAAGAACCCCTTCCTTCAGAAGTAACATCAAACCATTTTAGTGAT
TCTCTGTGTCTACAAGAAGACCTAATTAAAAAATCAAATGTAAATGAGAATCAAGATACCCACCAGCAGT
TGACTTGTTCCAATGATGAATCTATTATATTTTCAGAAATGGATTCTGTTCAGATGGTTGAAGCTTTGGA
CAATGTGGATATATTTCCTGTCCAAGAGAAGAATCATACTGTAGTATCTCCTAGAGCATTAGAACTAAGT
GATCCAGTACTTGATGAGCACCACCAAGGTGATCAAGATGGAGGAGATCAAGATGAAAGGGCTGAAAAAT
CAAAATTAACTGGGACCAGGCAAAATCATTCATTCATATGGTCAGGGGCATCATTTGATCTAAGTCCAGG
ACTGCAAAGGATTTTAGATAAAGTATCCAGTCCTCTAGAAAATGAAAAGCTAAAATCAATGACTATAAAC
TTTTCCAGTTTGAATAGAAAAAATACAGAGTTAAATGAAGAACAAGAAGTTATTTCAAACTTGGAGACAA
AACAAGTGCAGGGAATTTCATTTTCTTCTAATAATGAAGTAAAAAGCAAGATTGAGATGCTAGAAAACAA
TGCCAATCATGATGAAACCTCATCCCTCTTACCTCGTAAAGAAAGTAATATAGTTGATGATAATGGTCTC
ATTCCTCCTACACCCATTCCAACATCTGCTTCTAAGCTGACATTTCCAGGGATTCTTGAAACACCTGTAA
ACCCTTGGAAAACTAATAATGTTTTACAACCTGGTGAAAGTTATTTATTTGGCTCACCTTCAGATATTAA
AAACCACGATTTAAGTCCAGGGAGTAGAAATGGGTTCAAAGACAACAGCCCTATTAGTGACACAAGCTTT
TCACTTCAGTTATCACAGGATGGATTACAGTTAACTCCAGCCTCAAGCAGTTCAGAAAGTTTGTCCATAA
TTGATGTAGCAAGTGACCAAAATCTTTTCCAAACATTCATTAAGGAGTGGCGGTGCAAAAAGCGATTTTC
CATCTCACTGGCTTGTGAAAAGATTAGAAGTTTGACATCTTCTAAAACTGCTACTATTGGCAGTAGGTTT
AAGCAAGCTAGCTCACCTCAGGAAATTCCTATTAGAGATGATGGATTTCCCATTAAAGGTTGTGATGACA
CCTTGGTGGTTGGACTGGCAGTATGCTGGGGTGGAAGGGATGCCTATTATTTTTCACTGCAGAAGGAACA
AAAGCATTCTGAAATTAGTGCCAGTTTGGTTCCACCTTCTTTAGATCCAAGCCTGACTTTGAAAGACAGG
ATGTGGTACCTTCAATCTTGCTTGCGAAAGGAATCTGATAAAGAATGTTCTGTTGTCATCTATGACTTCA
TCCAGAGCTATAAAATTCTTCTTCTTTCTTGTGGCATCTCCTTGGAGCAAAGTTATGAAGATCCTAAGGT
GGCATGCTGGTTACTAGATCCAGATTCTCAGGAGCCGACTCTTCATAGCATAGTTACCAGTTTTCTTCCT
CATGAGCTTCCACTCCTAGAAGGGATGGAGACCAGCCAAGGGATTCAAAGCCTGGGGCTAAATGCTGGCA
GTGAGCATTCTGGGCGATACAGAGCATCTGTGGAGTCCATTCTCATCTTCAACTCTATGAATCAGCTCAA
CTCTTTGTTGCAGAAGGAAAACCTTCAAGATGTTTTCCGTAAGGTGGAAATGCCCTCTCAGTACTGCTTG
GCCTTGCTAGAACTAAATGGAATTGGCTTTAGTACTGCAGAATGTGAAAGTCAGAAACATATAATGCAAG
CCAAGCTGGATGCAATTGAGACCCAGGCCTATCAACTAGCTGGCCACAGTTTTTCTTTCACCAGTTCAGA
TGACATCGCTGAGGTTTTATTTTTGGAATTGAAGTTGCCCCCAAATAGAGAGATGAAAAACCAAGGCAGC
AAGAAAACTCTGGGTTCTACCAGAAGAGGGATTGACAATGGACGCAAGCTAAGGCTGGGAAGACAGTTCA
GCACTAGTAAGGACGTTTTAAATAAATTAAAGGCATTACATCCTTTACCAGGCTTGATATTAGAATGGAG
AAGAATCACTAATGCTATTACCAAAGTGGTCTTTCCCCTTCAGCGGGAAAAGTGTCTTAATCCTTTTCTT
GGAATGGAAAGAATCTATCCTGTATCACAGTCGCACACTGCTACAGGACGAATAACCTTTACAGAACCAA
ATATTCAGAATGTGCCAAGAGATTTTGAAATCAAAATGCCAACACTAGTAGGAGAAAGCCCACCTTCTCA
AGCTGTAGGCAAAGGCCTACTTCCCATGGGCAGAGGAAAATATAAGAAGGGTTTCAGCGTGAATCCTAGA
TGCCAGGCACAGATGGAGGAGAGAGCTGCAGACAGAGGAATGCCATTTTCAATTAGCATGCGACATGCCT
TTGTGCCTTTCCCAGGTGGTTCAATACTGGCTGCTGACTACTCTCAGCTTGAACTGAGGATCTTGGCTCA
TTTATCCCATGATCGTCGTCTCATTCAAGTGTTAAACACTGGAGCTGATGTTTTCAGGAGCATTGCAGCA
GAGTGGAAGATGATTGAGCCAGAGTCTGTTGGGGATGATCTGAGGCAGCAGGCAAAACAGATTTGCTATG
GGATCATTTATGGAATGGGAGCTAAATCTTTGGGAGAGCAGATGGGCATTAAAGAAAATGATGCTGCATG
CTATATTGACTCCTTCAAATCCAGATACACAGGGATTAATCAATTCATGACAGAGACAGTGAAGAATTGT
AAAAGAGACGGATTTGTTCAGACCATTTTGGGAAGGCGTAGATATTTGCCAGGAATCAAAGACAACAACC
CTTATCGTAAAGCTCACGCTGAGCGTCAAGCTATCAACACAATAGTCCAAGGATCAGCAGCTGATATTGT
CAAAATAGCCACAGTTAACATTCAGAAGCAATTAGAGACCTTCCACTCAACCTTCAAATCCCATGGTCAT
CGAGAGGGTATGCTCCAAAGTGACCGAACAGGATTGTCACGAAAGAGAAAACTGCAAGGGATGTTCTGCC
CAATCAGAGGAGGCTTCTTCATCCTTCAACTCCATGATGAACTCCTATATGAAGTGGCAGAAGAAGATGT
TGTTCAGGTAGCTCAGATTGTCAAGAATGAAATGGAAAGTGCTGTAAAACTGTCTGTGAAATTGAAAGTG
AAAGTGAAAATAGGCGCCAGCTGGGGAGAGCTAAAGGACTTTGATGTGGCGGCCGCCACCGCGGTGGAGC
TCCAGCTTTTGTTCCCTTTAGTGAGGGTTAATTGCGCGCTTGGCGTAATCATGGTCATAGCTGTTTCCTG
TGTGAAATTGTTATCCGCTCACAATTCCACACAACATACGAGCCGGAAGCATAAAGTGTAAAGCCTGGGG
TGCCTAATGAGTGAGCTAACTCACATTAATTGCGTTGCGCTCACTGCCCGCTTTCCAGTCGGGAAACCTG
TCGTGCCAGCTGCATTAATGAATCGGCCAACGCGCGGGGAGAGGCGGTTTGCGTATTGGGCGCTCTTCCG
CTTCCTCGCTCACTGACTCGCTGCGCTCGGTCGTTCGGCTGCGGCGAGCGGTATCAGCTCACTCAAAGGC
GGTAATACGGTTATCCACAGAATCAGGGGATAACGCAGGAAAGAACATGTGAGCAAAAGGCCAGCAAAAG
GCCAGGAACCGTAAAAAGGCCGCGTTGCTGGCGTTTTTCCATAGGCTCCGCCCCCCTGACGAGCATCACA
AAAATCGACGCTCAAGTCAGAGGTGGCGAAACCCGACAGGACTATAAAGATACCAGGCGTTTCCCCCTGG
AAGCTCCCTCGTGCGCTCTCCTGTTCCGACCCTGCCGCTTACCGGATACCTGTCCGCCTTTCTCCCTTCG
GGAAGCGTGGCGCTTTCTCATAGCTCACGCTGTAGGTATCTCAGTTCGGTGTAGGTCGTTCGCTCCAAGC
TGGGCTGTGTGCACGAACCCCCCGTTCAGCCCGACCGCTGCGCCTTATCCGGTAACTATCGTCTTGAGTC
CAACCCGGTAAGACACGACTTATCGCCACTGGCAGCAGCCACTGGTAACAGGATTAGCAGAGCGAGGTAT
GTAGGCGGTGCTACAGAGTTCTTGAAGTGGTGGCCTAACTACGGCTACACTAGAAGGACAGTATTTGGTA
TCTGCGCTCTGCTGAAGCCAGTTACCTTCGGAAAAAGAGTTGGTAGCTCTTGATCCGGCAAACAAACCAC
CGCTGGTAGCGGTGGTTTTTTTGTTTGCAAGCAGCAGATTACGCGCAGAAAAAAAGGATCTCAAGAAGAT
CCTTTGATCTTTTCTACGGGGTCTGACGCTCAGTGGAACGAAAACTCACGTTAAGGGATTTTGGTCATGA
GATTATCAAAAAGGATCTTCACCTAGATCCTTTTAAATTAAAAATGAAGTTTTAAATCAATCTAAAGTAT
ATATGAGTAAACTTGGTCTGACAGTTACCAATGCTTAATCAGTGAGGCACCTATCTCAGCGATCTGTCTA
TTTCGTTCATCCATAGTTGCCTGACTCCCCGTCGTGTAGATAACTACGATACGGGAGGGCTTACCATCTG
GCCCCAGTGCTGCAATGATACCGCGAGACCCACGCTCACCGGCTCCAGATTTATCAGCAATAAACCAGCC
AGCCGGAAGGGCCGAGCGCAGAAGTGGTCCTGCAACTTTATCCGCCTCCATCCAGTCTATTAATTGTTGC
CGGGAAGCTAGAGTAAGTAGTTCGCCAGTTAATAGTTTGCGCAACGTTGTTGCCATTGCTACAGGCATCG
TGGTGTCACGCTCGTCGTTTGGTATGGCTTCATTCAGCTCCGGTTCCCAACGATCAAGGCGAGTTACATG
ATCCCCCATGTTGTGCAAAAAAGCGGTTAGCTCCTTCGGTCCTCCGATCGTTGTCAGAAGTAAGTTGGCC
GCAGTGTTATCACTCATGGTTATGGCAGCACTGCATAATTCTCTTACTGTCATGCCATCCGTAAGATGCT
TTTCTGTGACTGGTGAGTACTCAACCAAGTCATTCTGAGAATAGTGTATGCGGCGACCGAGTTGCTCTTG
CCCGGCGTCAATACGGGATAATACCGCGCCACATAGCAGAACTTTAAAAGTGCTCATCATTGGAAAACGT
TCTTCGGGGCGAAAACTCTCAAGGATCTTACCGCTGTTGAGATCCAGTTCGATGTAACCCACTCGTGCAC
CCAACTGATCTTCAGCATCTTTTACTTTCACCAGCGTTTCTGGGTGAGCAAAAACAGGAAGGCAAAATGC
CGCAAAAAAGGGAATAAGGGCGACACGGAAATGTTGAATACTCATACTCTTCCTTTTTCAATATTATTGA
AGCATTTATCAGGGTTATTGTCTCATGAGCGGATACATATTTGAATGTATTTAGAAAAATAAACAAATAG
GGGTTCCGCGCACATTTCCCCGAAAAGTGCCAC
Features (pLannotate 1.2.2; 14 found; start..end, strand, type, name):
      4..432     +  rep_origin     f1 ori (sequence partly withheld): f1 bacteriophage origin of replication; arrow indicates direction of (+) strand synthesis
    463..618     -  CDS            lacZα (fragment): LacZα fragment of β-galactosidase; lacZ fragment
    626..644     +  promoter       T7 promoter: promoter for bacteriophage T7 RNA polymerase
    653..724     -  misc_feature   MCS (fragment): pBluescript multiple cloning site
    732..8501    +  CDS            POLQ: DPOLQ_HUMAN - Also known as POLH From Homo sapiens (Human).
   8502..8525    -  misc_feature   MCS (fragment): pBluescript multiple cloning site
   8538..8556    -  promoter       T3 promoter: promoter for bacteriophage T3 RNA polymerase
   8599..8621    -  protein_bind   lac operator (fragment): The lac repressor binds to the lac operator to inhibit transcription in E. coli. This inhibition can be relieved by adding lactose or isopropyl-β-D-thiogalactopyranoside (IPTG). lac repressor encoded by lacI
   8625..8655    -  promoter       lac promoter: promoter for the E. coli lac operon
   8670..8691    -  protein_bind   CAP binding site: CAP binding activates transcription in the presence of cAMP. E. coli catabolite activator protein
   8704..8796    -  CDS            lacI (fragment): lac repressor; lacI; The lac repressor binds to the lac operator to inhibit transcription in E. coli. This inhibition can be relieved by adding lactose or isopropyl-β-D-thiogalactopyranoside (IPTG).
   8979..9567    -  rep_origin     ori: high-copy-number ColE1/pMB1/pBR322/pUC origin of replication
   9738..10598   -  CDS            AmpR: β-lactamase; bla; confers resistance to ampicillin, carbenicillin, and related antibiotics
  10599..10703   -  promoter       AmpR promoter: bla
