[The description below was written by a language model from this plasmid's Addgene catalogue record and pLannotate feature annotations shown in this document.]
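Description:
pBluescript II SK--POLQ is a high-copy bacterial phagemid that holds the full-length human DNA polymerase theta (POLQ) coding sequence and is described by the depositor as a cloning vector for this gene. The backbone is pBluescript II SK. The catalogue lists the backbone as the "+" version while the plasmid name suggests "–", and the record does not resolve this. It is propagated in E. coli through a pUC-type ColE1 origin and selected with ampicillin via the β-lactamase gene and its native promoter. An f1 bacteriophage origin is also present, which allows single-stranded DNA to be rescued with helper phage. The catalogue size is about 10.7 kb, and the deposited sequence is a few bases longer.

The POLQ open reading frame is roughly 7.8 kb and was inserted between the BamHI and NotI sites of the polylinker, both of which were retained, so the insert can be excised for transfer into other vectors. The insertion splits the multiple cloning site and interrupts lacZα, leaving only fragments of each. The gene lies in the same orientation as the flanking T7 promoter, which could in principle drive sense-strand in vitro transcription. The T3 promoter and the lac promoter/operator with its CAP site lie downstream and point back toward the insert in the antisense direction. Although the vector type is listed as bacterial expression, no annotated E. coli promoter is therefore positioned to express POLQ. No epitope tags or eukaryotic regulatory elements are annotated. The listing gives SP6 as the 3′ sequencing primer, but the feature table shows a T3 promoter rather than an SP6 promoter on that side. The plasmid mainly serves as a sequence-verified source of POLQ cDNA for subcloning or mutagenesis.
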