Addgene plasmid #64873: pBluescript II SK--POLQ
Purpose: cloning vector for human POLQ
Depositing lab: Richard Wood. Depositing organization: University of Texas MD Anderson Cancer Center. Publication: Mechanism of suppression of chromosomal instability by DNA polymerase POLQ. Yousefzadeh MJ, Wyatt DW, Takata K, Mu Y, Hensley SC, Tomida J, Bylund GO, Doublie S, Johansson E, Ramsden DA, McBride KM, Wood RD. PLoS Genet. 2014 Oct 2;10(10):e1004654. doi: 10.1371/journal.pgen.1004654. eCollection 2014 Oct. PGENETICS-D-14-01461 PubMed 25275444.
Backbone
  Vector backbone: pBluescript SKII+
  Total vector size (bp): 10719
  Vector type: Bacterial Expression
Growth in bacteria
  Bacterial resistance: Ampicillin, 100 μg/mL
  Growth temperature: 37°C
  Growth strain: DH5alpha
  Copy number: High Copy
Gene/Insert
  Gene/Insert name: POLQ
  Species: H. sapiens (human)
  Entrez Gene: POLQ (a.k.a. PRO0327)
  Cloning method: Restriction Enzyme; 5′ cloning site BamHI (not destroyed); 3′ cloning site NotI (not destroyed)
  Sequencing primers: 5′ T7; 3′ SP6
Terms and licenses: Academic/Nonprofit Terms; Industry Terms: Not Available to Industry
How to cite: pBluescript II SK--POLQ was a gift from Richard Wood (Addgene plasmid # 64873 ; http://n2t.net/addgene:64873 ; RRID:Addgene_64873)
