>Addgene plasmid #64873 | pBluescript II SK--POLQ | addgene partial sequence | sequence record 111504 | M13pUC-Fwd 5'-CCCAGTCACGACGTTGTAAAACG-3'
CGACTCACTATAGGGCGAATTGGGTACCGGGCCCCCCCTCGAGGTCGACGGTATCGATAAGCTTGATATC
GAATTCCTGCAGCCCGGGGGATCCTAGCACCATGAATCTTCTGCGTCGGAGTGGGAAACGGCGGCGTTCA
GAATCAGGCTCAGATTCGTTCTCGGGAAGCGGCGGTGACAGCAGTGCCAGCCCCCAGTTCCTCTCCGGGT
CCGTGCTGAGCCCGCCGCCCGGCCTTGGTCGCTGCCTGAAGGCCGCAGCTGCAGGAGAATGCAAGCCTAC
AGTTCCTGACTACGAAATAGACAAGCTACTATTGGCAAACTGGGGACTTCCTAAAGCAGTTCTGGAAAAA
TACCACAGTTTTGGTGTAAAAAAGATGTTTGAATGGCAGGCAGAGTGCCTTTTGCTTGGACAAGTCCTGG
AAGGAAAGAATTTAGTTTATTCAGCTCCTACAAGTGCTGGGAAGACTCTTGTGGCAGAATTACTTATTTT
GAAGCGGGTTTTGGAAATGCGGAAGAAAGCTTTGTTTATTCTTCCCTTTGTTTCTGTGGCTAAAGAGAAG
AAATACTACCTCCAGAGTCTGTTTCAGGAAGTAGGAATAAAAGTAGACGGTTATATGGGCAGCACCTCTC
CATCAAGGCATTTCTCTTCATTGGATATTGCAGTCTGCACAATTGAGAGAGCCAATGGTCTGATCAATCG
CCTCATAGAGGAAAATAAGATGGATCTGTTAGGAATGGTGGTTGTGGATGAATTACATATGCTGGGAGAC
TCTCACCGAGGGTATCTGCTGGAACTTTTGCTGACCAAGATTTGCTATATTACTCGGAAATCAGCATCTT
GTCAGGCAGATCTAGCCAGTTCTCTGTCTAATGCTGTGCAAATCGTTGGCATGAGTGCTACC
