>Addgene plasmid #64873 | pBluescript II SK--POLQ | addgene partial sequence | sequence record 111589 | M13pUC-Rev 5'-AGCGGATAACAATTTCACACAGG-3'
ATTAACCCTCACTAAAGGGAACAAAAGCTGGAGCTCCACCGCGGTGGCGGCCGCCACATCAAAGTCCTTT
AGCTCTCCCCAGCTGGCGCCTATTTTCACTTTCACTTTCAATTTCACAGACAGTTTTACAGCACTTTCCA
TTTCATTCTTGACAATCTGAGCTACCTGAACAACATCTTCTTCTGCCACTTCATATAGGAGTTCATCATG
GAGTTGAAGGATGAAGAAGCCTCCTCTGATTGGGCAGAACATCCCTTGCAGTTTTCTCTTTCGTGACAAT
CCTGTTCGGTCACTTTGGAGCATACCCTCTCGATGACCATGGGATTTGAAGGTTGAGTGGAAGGTCTCTA
ATTGCTTCTGAATGTTAACTGTGGCTATTTTGACAATATCAGCTGCTGATCCTTGGACTATTGTGTTGAT
AGCTTGACGCTCAGCGTGAGCTTTACGATAAGGGTTGTTGTCTTTGATTCCTGGCAAATATCTACGCCTT
CCCAAAATGGTCTGAACAAATCCGTCTCTTTTACAATTCTTCACTGTCTCTGTCATGAATTGATTAATCC
CTGTGTATCTGGATTTGAAGGAGTCAATATAGCATGCAGCATCATTTTCTTTAATGCCCATCTGCTCTCC
CAAAGATTTAGCTCCCATTCCATAAATGATCCCATAGCAAATCTGTTTTGCCTGCTGCCTCAGATCATCC
CCAACAGACTCTGGCTCAATCATCTTCCACTCTGCTGCAATGCTCCTGAAAACATCAGCTCCAGTGTTTA
ACACTTGAATGAGACGACGATCATGGGATAAATGAGCCAAGATCCTCAGTTCAAGCTGAGAGTAGTCAGC
AGCCAGTATTGAACCACCTG
